Addgene plasmid #236484: pAPInt-mNeonGreen-G418
Purpose: Plasmid for deleting or C-terminally tagging endogenous genes with mNeonGreen and selection on G418.
Depositing lab: Daniel Lew. Depositing organization: Massachusetts Institute of Technology. Publication: Optimized vectors for genetic engineering of Aureobasidium pullulans. Colarusso AV, Williams AM, Gladfelter AS, Wirshing ACE, Lew DJ. Mol Biol Cell. 2025 Jun 1;36(6):mr5. doi: 10.1091/mbc.E25-02-0059. Epub 2025 Apr 9. PubMed 40202829.
Backbone
  Vector backbone: pFA6A
  Vector type: Yeast Expression
  Selectable markers: Neomycin (select with G418)
Growth in bacteria
  Bacterial resistance: Ampicillin, 100 μg/mL
  Growth temperature: 37°C
  Growth strain: DH5alpha
  Copy number: High Copy
Gene/Insert
  Gene/Insert name: mNeonGreen
  Species: Aureobasidium pullulans
  Mutation: Codon optimized for A. pullulans
  Cloning method: Gibson Cloning
Terms and licenses: Academic/Nonprofit Terms; Industry Terms: Not Available to Industry
How to cite: pAPInt-mNeonGreen-G418 was a gift from Daniel Lew (Addgene plasmid # 236484 ; http://n2t.net/addgene:236484 ; RRID:Addgene_236484)
