[The description below was written by a language model from this plasmid's Addgene catalogue record and pLannotate feature annotations shown in this document.]
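Description:
pAPInt-mNeonGreen-G418 is a 4.8 kb integrative template plasmid built on the pFA6a backbone and designed for genome engineering of the polymorphic fungus Aureobasidium pullulans. It is maintained in E. coli as a high-copy plasmid through a ColE1/pUC-type origin and selected with ampicillin via the bla gene and its promoter. No fungal replication origin is annotated, consistent with its role as a source of a cassette that integrates into the chromosome rather than as an episomal expression vector. Short annotated fragments of lacI, rop and bom are backbone remnants with no evident function here. The T7 and SP6 promoters flanking the cassette are standard pFA6a features.

The payload is a two-part module arranged in the same orientation. First comes an mNeonGreen coding sequence, codon optimized for A. pullulans and followed by the S. cerevisiae ADH1 terminator. It has no annotated promoter of its own, as expected for a tag meant to be fused in frame to the 3' end of an endogenous gene and expressed from that gene's native promoter. Downstream lies the selection marker, the aphA1 aminoglycoside phosphotransferase gene, which confers G418 resistance in the fungus and ends in the Ashbya gossypii TEF terminator. About 400 bp of unannotated sequence separates the ADH1 terminator from aphA1 and presumably contains the marker's promoter, but the record does not identify it.

According to the stated purpose, the plasmid is used either to tag endogenous genes at the C terminus with mNeonGreen for live-cell fluorescence imaging or to delete genes, with transformants selected on G418. In pFA6a-type systems this is typically done by adding locus-specific homology to the cassette to direct homologous recombination.
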