Features (pLannotate 1.2.2; 12 found; start..end, strand, type, name):
      1..589     +  rep_origin     ori: high-copy-number ColE1/pMB1/pBR322/pUC origin of replication
    772..825     +  CDS            lacI (fragment): lac repressor; lacI; The lac repressor binds to the lac operator to inhibit transcription in E. coli. This inhibition can be relieved by adding lactose or isopropyl-β-D-thiogalactopyranoside (IPTG).
    847..865     +  promoter       T7 promoter: promoter for bacteriophage T7 RNA polymerase
    909..1106    -  terminator     TEF terminator: Ashbya gossypii TEF terminator
   1115..1906    -  CDS            aphA1: KKA1_ECOLX - Also known as nptI. Protein inferred from homology: Swiss-Prot protein existence level 3. Resistance to kanamycin and structurally-related aminoglycosides, including amikacin. From Escherichia coli.
   2330..2517    -  terminator     ADH1 terminator: S. cerevisiae ADH1; transcription terminator for the S. cerevisiae alcohol dehydrogenase 1 (ADH1) gene
   2538..3245    -  CDS            mNeonGreen: mNeonGreen is a basic (constitutively fluorescent) green/yellow fluorescent protein published in 2013, derived from Branchiostoma lanceolatum. It is reported to be a very rapidly-maturing monomer with moderate acid sensitivity.
   3315..3333    -  promoter       SP6 promoter: promoter for bacteriophage SP6 RNA polymerase
   3396..3447    -  misc_feature   bom (fragment): basis of mobility region from pBR322
   3549..3584    -  CDS            rop (fragment): Rop protein, which maintains plasmids at low copy number; rop
   3679..3783    +  promoter       AmpR promoter: bla
   3784..4644    +  CDS            AmpR: β-lactamase; bla; confers resistance to ampicillin, carbenicillin, and related antibiotics
>Addgene plasmid #236484 | pAPInt-mNeonGreen-G418 | addgene full sequence | sequence record 472678 | Addgene NGS Result
TTGAGATCCTTTTTTTCTGCGCGTAATCTGCTGCTTGCAAACAAAAAAACCACCGCTACCAGCGGTGGTT
TGTTTGCCGGATCAAGAGCTACCAACTCTTTTTCCGAAGGTAACTGGCTTCAGCAGAGCGCAGATACCAA
ATACTGTTCTTCTAGTGTAGCCGTAGTTAGGCCACCACTTCAAGAACTCTGTAGCACCGCCTACATACCT
CGCTCTGCTAATCCTGTTACCAGTGGCTGCTGCCAGTGGCGATAAGTCGTGTCTTACCGGGTTGGACTCA
AGACGATAGTTACCGGATAAGGCGCAGCGGTCGGGCTGAACGGGGGGTTCGTGCACACAGCCCAGCTTGG
AGCGAACGACCTACACCGAACTGAGATACCTACAGCGTGAGCTATGAGAAAGCGCCACGCTTCCCGAAGG
GAGAAAGGCGGACAGGTATCCGGTAAGCGGCAGGGTCGGAACAGGAGAGCGCACGAGGGAGCTTCCAGGG
GGAAACGCCTGGTATCTTTATAGTCCTGTCGGGTTTCGCCACCTCTGACTTGAGCGTCGATTTTTGTGAT
GCTCGTCAGGGGGGCGGAGCCTATGGAAAAACGCCAGCAACGCGGCCTTTTTACGGTTCCTGGCCTTTTG
CTGGCCTTTTGCTCACATGTTCTTTCCTGCGTTATCCCCTGATTCTGTGGATAACCGTATTACCGCCTTT
GAGTGAGCTGATACCGCTCGCCGCAGCCGAACGACCGAGCGCAGCGAGTCAGTGAGCGAGGAAGCGGAAG
AGCGCCCAATACGCAAACCGCCTCTCCCCGCGCGTTGGCCGATTCATTAATGCAGGTTAACCTGGCTTAT
CGAAATTAATACGACTCACTATAGGGAGACCGGCAGATCCGCGGCCGCATAGGCCACTAGTGGATCTGCA
GTATAGCGACCAGCATTCACATACGATTGACGCATGATATTACTTTCTGCGCACTTAACTTCGCATCTGG
GCAGATGATGTCGAGGCGAAAAAAAATATAAATCACGCTAACATTTGATTAAAATAGAACAACTACAATA
TAAAAAAACTATACAAATGACAAGTTCTTGAAAACAAGAATCTTTTTATTGTCAGTACTGACTAGAAGAA
CTCGTCGAGCATGAGGTGGAACTGGAGCTTGTTCATGTCCGGGTTGTCGATGCCGTACTTCTGGAAGAGG
CGCTTCTGGAGCGACGGCGAGAACTCGCCGAGGCAGTTCCAGAGGATGGCGAGGTCCTGGTAGCGGTCGG
CGATGCCGACGCGGCCGACGTCGATGCAGCCGATGAGCTTGCCCTCGTCGAAGATGAGGTTGTCGAGCGA
GAAGTCGCCGTGCGTGACGACCGAGTCCGGCGAGAACGGGAGGAGCTTGTGCATCTCCTTCCAGACCTGC
TCGACCGGCCAGCCGTTGCGCTCGTCGTCGAAGTCCGAGGCGTCGACGAGGCCGTTGTTCATGCGCGACT
GGGCCTGGGCGAGGCGGAAGACGCGGTCCGAGTTGAACGGGCAGTTGCAGACCGGGATCGAGTGGAGGCG
GCGGAGGAAGACGGCGAGGGCGTCGACGATGTTCTCGCCCGAGTCCGGGTACTCCTCGAGGACCTGGAAG
GCCGTCTTGCCCGGGATGGCCGTCGTGAGGAGCCAGGCGTCGTCCGGCGTGCGGATGAAGTGCTTGATCG
TCGGGAGCGGCATGAACTCCGTGAGCCAGTTGAGGCGGACCATCTCGTCCGTGACGTCGTTGGCGACCGA
GCCCTTGCCGTGCTTGAGGAAGAGCTCCGGGGCGTCCGGCTTGCCGTAGAGGCGGTAGATCGTGGCGCCC
GACTGGCCGACGTTGTCGCGGGACCACTTGTAGCCGTAGAGGTCGGCGTCCATGTTCGAGTTGAGGCGCG
GGCGCGAGACGTGCGTCTTCTCCTTGCCCATGAATTCTGCTGTGTAAGGTGTGCGTGAGAGAGAGGGTCG
TGAGTGAGTCTTGAAGAGAAACGTCAAAGCTTGAAGCGTAGCAGAATACGGAAAACGACTTGGGGGAATG
GCGAGGAGCGTCGCCTTTTATGCTCCAAGCGGAGACGATGAGGCCGATATTACAGTGGCTTAGTAGCGTG
TACAATATTTCCATAAAAGGCTACATGGTGAGTTTTTCACGTGACCGTAATTAGTCCCAATTAGGCTTTA
TTGTATATTGCTACTAAGCATCGTTAAATGACCTGCTCGAAGCTTCGTCTATAAAAGGCGGGCGTGTGTG
CGCTTCCCCCGCTACGTCTTTTTCACAAACACTTTGCGACTTGACCAAGACCTTTCACCCGCACCACCCT
GTTATCCCTAGCGGATCTGCCGGTAGAGGTGTGGTCAATAAGAGCGACCTCATACTATACCTGAGAAAGC
AACCTGACCTACAGGAAAGAGTTACTCAAGAATAAGAATTTTCGTTTTAAAACCTAAGAGTCACTTTAAA
ATTTGTATACACTTATTTTTTTTATAACTTATTTAATAATAAAAATCATAAATCATAAGAAATTCGCTTA
TTTAGAAGTGGCGCTCACTTGTAGAGCTCGTCCATGCCCATGACGTCGGTGAAGGCCTTTTGCCACTCCT
TGAAGTTGAGCTCGGTCTTAGAGTGCTTGAGCTCGGTCTTGCGGAAGACGTACATAGGTTGGTTCTTGAG
GTAGTTGGCGGCCATAGGCTTGGCGAAGGTGTAGGTGGTGCGGGCGGTAGAGCGGTAGCGCTTGCCGTTG
CCGGTGGTGTAAGACCACTTGAAGGTAGAGATGATGGTCTTGTCGTTAGGGTAGGTCTTCTTAGAGCGGC
ACCAGTCGGCGGCGGTGAGAGAGTTGGTCATGACAGGGCCGTCGGCAGGGAAGCCGGTGCCCTTGACTTG
GGCCTCGCCCTTGATGTGAGAGCCCTCGTAGGTGTATCTGTAGTTGACAGTGAGAGAGGCGCCGTCCTCG
AATTGCATGGTGCGGTGGACTTGGTAGCCAGAGCCGTCGACCATGGCGGCTTGGAAAGGAGACATGCCGT
CAGGGTAAGGGAGGTATTGGTGGAAGCCGTAGCCGATGTGAGGGACGAGGATCCAAGGAGAGAATTGGAG
GTCGCCCTTGGTAGACTTGAGGTTGAGCTCCTCGTAGCCGTCGTTAGGGTTGCCGGTGCCTTGGCCGACC
ATGTCGAAGTCGACGCCGTTGATAGAGCCGAAGATGTGGAGCTCGTGGGTGGCAGGGAGAGAGGCCATGT
TGTCCTCCTCGCCCTTAGAGACCATAGAACCAGAACCAGCACCGTCACCGATCCGTCGACCTGCAGCGTA
CGAAGCTTCAGCTGGCGGCCGCGTTCTATAGTGTCACCTAAATCGTATGTGTATGATACATAAGGTTATG
TATTAATTGTAGCCGCGTTCTAACGACAATATGTCCATATGGTGCACTCTCAGTACAATCTGCTCTGATG
CCGCATAGTTAAGCCAGCCCCGACACCCGCCAACACCCGCTGACGCGCCCTGACGGGCTTGTCTGCTCCC
GGCATCCGCTTACAGACAAGCTGTGACCGTCTCCGGGAGCTGCATGTGTCAGAGGTTTTCACCGTCATCA
CCGAAACGCGCGAGACGAAAGGGCCTCGTGATACGCCTATTTTTATAGGTTAATGTCATGATAATAATGG
TTTCTTAGACGTCAGGTGGCACTTTTCGGGGAAATGTGCGCGGAACCCCTATTTGTTTATTTTTCTAAAT
ACATTCAAATATGTATCCGCTCATGAGACAATAACCCTGATAAATGCTTCAATAATATTGAAAAAGGAAG
AGTATGAGTATTCAACATTTCCGTGTCGCCCTTATTCCCTTTTTTGCGGCATTTTGCCTTCCTGTTTTTG
CTCACCCAGAAACGCTGGTGAAAGTAAAAGATGCTGAAGATCAGTTGGGTGCACGAGTGGGTTACATCGA
ACTGGATCTCAACAGCGGTAAGATCCTTGAGAGTTTTCGCCCCGAAGAACGTTTTCCAATGATGAGCACT
TTTAAAGTTCTGCTATGTGGCGCGGTATTATCCCGTATTGACGCCGGGCAAGAGCAACTCGGTCGCCGCA
TACACTATTCTCAGAATGACTTGGTTGAGTACTCACCAGTCACAGAAAAGCATCTTACGGATGGCATGAC
AGTAAGAGAATTATGCAGTGCTGCCATAACCATGAGTGATAACACTGCGGCCAACTTACTTCTGACAACG
ATCGGAGGACCGAAGGAGCTAACCGCTTTTTTGCACAACATGGGGGATCATGTAACTCGCCTTGATCGTT
GGGAACCGGAGCTGAATGAAGCCATACCAAACGACGAGCGTGACACCACGATGCCTGTAGCAATGGCAAC
AACGTTGCGCAAACTATTAACTGGCGAACTACTTACTCTAGCTTCCCGGCAACAATTAATAGACTGGATG
GAGGCGGATAAAGTTGCAGGACCACTTCTGCGCTCGGCCCTTCCGGCTGGCTGGTTTATTGCTGATAAAT
CTGGAGCCGGTGAGCGTGGGTCTCGCGGTATCATTGCAGCACTGGGGCCAGATGGTAAGCCCTCCCGTAT
CGTAGTTATCTACACGACGGGGAGTCAGGCAACTATGGATGAACGAAATAGACAGATCGCTGAGATAGGT
GCCTCACTGATTAAGCATTGGTAACTGTCAGACCAAGTTTACTCATATATACTTTAGATTGATTTAAAAC
TTCATTTTTAATTTAAAAGGATCTAGGTGAAGATCCTTTTTGATAATCTCATGACCAAAATCCCTTAACG
TGAGTTTTCGTTCCACTGAGCGTCAGACCCCGTAGAAAAGATCAAAGGATCTTC
